Addgene plasmid #121903: PCRII apoA-IVb.1
Purpose: Plasmid for making zebrafish apoA-IVb.1 in situ probe
Depositing lab: Steven Farber. Depositing organization: Carnegie Institution for Science. Publication: Zebrafish as a model for apolipoprotein biology: comprehensive expression analysis and a role for ApoA-IV in regulating food intake. Otis JP, Zeituni EM, Thierer JH, Anderson JL, Brown AC, Boehm ED, Cerchione DM, Ceasrine AM, Avraham-Davidi I, Tempelhof H, Yaniv K, Farber SA. Dis Model Mech. 2015 Mar;8(3):295-309. doi: 10.1242/dmm.018754. Epub 2015 Jan 29. PubMed 25633982.
Backbone
  Vector backbone: pCRII
  Backbone manufacturer: Invitrogen
  Backbone size w/o insert (bp): 3931
  Total vector size (bp): 4263
  Vector type: Unspecified
Growth in bacteria
  Bacterial resistance: Ampicillin and Kanamycin, 100 & 50 μg/mL
  Growth temperature: 37°C
  Growth strain: DH5alpha
  Copy number: Unknown
Gene/Insert
  Gene/Insert name: Apoa4b.1
  Species: D. rerio (zebrafish)
  GenBank ID: NM_001079861
  Entrez Gene: apoa4b.1 (a.k.a. apoa4, wu:fb64f03, wu:fb66f09, zgc:122983)
  Cloning method: TOPO Cloning
  Sequencing primers: 5′ GTC TTA CAC CCT ATG CTG AAG AC; 3′ GAACAA AAC CAA TCC CCA ATT CC
Terms and licenses: Academic/Nonprofit Terms; Industry Terms: Not Available to Industry
How to cite: PCRII apoA-IVb.1 was a gift from Steven Farber (Addgene plasmid # 121903 ; http://n2t.net/addgene:121903 ; RRID:Addgene_121903)
