[The description below was written by a language model from this plasmid's Addgene catalogue record and pLannotate feature annotations shown in this document.]
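Description:
PCRII apoA-IVb.1 is a bacterial cloning plasmid built on Invitrogen's pCRII TOPO vector and carrying a fragment of the zebrafish (Danio rerio) apolipoprotein gene apoa4b.1. It was made as a template for generating RNA probes for in situ hybridization. The sizes recorded for the backbone (3,931 bp) and the whole plasmid (4,263 bp) imply an insert of only a few hundred base pairs, so it is a partial cDNA fragment introduced by TOPO cloning rather than an expression cassette. The plasmid is maintained in E. coli through a high-copy ColE1/pUC-type origin. It carries two selectable markers, a β-lactamase gene (ampicillin resistance) and the Tn5-derived neo/nptII gene (kanamycin resistance), the latter preceded by a residual fragment of the Tn5 transposase. An f1 origin is also present, which allows single-stranded DNA production with helper phage.

The feature table does not annotate the insert itself, but it leaves an unannotated interval between an SP6 promoter on the forward strand and a T7 promoter on the reverse strand, which is where the cloned fragment sits. These two phage promoters face each other across the insert, so in vitro transcription from one or the other gives either strand of the apoa4b.1 sequence as labelled antisense probe or sense control. The record does not state the insert's orientation, so it cannot be said which polymerase produces the antisense probe. The cloning site lies within the lacZα region downstream of the lac promoter, operator and CAP binding site, the arrangement pCRII uses for blue/white screening of recombinants. The associated study used such probes to map apolipoprotein gene expression in zebrafish.
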