Features (pLannotate 1.2.2; 13 found; start..end, strand, type, name):
     35..53      +  promoter       SP6 promoter: promoter for bacteriophage SP6 RNA polymerase
    493..511     -  promoter       T7 promoter: promoter for bacteriophage T7 RNA polymerase
    514..671     +  CDS            lacZα (fragment): LacZα fragment of β-galactosidase; lacZ fragment
    675..1103    +  rep_origin     f1 ori (sequence partly withheld): f1 bacteriophage origin of replication; arrow indicates direction of (+) strand synthesis
   1116..1415    +  CDS            tnpA (fragment): TN5P_ECOLX - Also known as tnp. Experimental evidence at protein level: Swiss-Prot protein existence level 1. Mediates transposition of transposon Tn5 by a 'cut and paste' mechanism. First, the monomeric transposase binds the 19 bp inverted DNA repeats flanking the transposon. Then, dimerization of the DNA- bound transposase creates a synaptic DNA complex. After nicking of the first DNA strand, excision of the transposon proceeds through a series of intermediates. The transposase then mediates the insertion of the transposon at a new site by strand transfer. The activity of the wild- type tran
   1447..2238    +  CDS            neo: KKA2_KLEPN - Also known as kan, nptII. Experimental evidence at protein level: Swiss-Prot protein existence level 1. Resistance to kanamycin, neomycin, paromomycin, ribostamycin, butirosin and gentamicin B. From Klebsiella pneumoniae.
   2242..2258    +  promoter       AmpR promoter (fragment): bla
   2259..3119    +  CDS            AmpR: β-lactamase; bla; confers resistance to ampicillin, carbenicillin, and related antibiotics
   3290..3878    +  rep_origin     ori: high-copy-number ColE1/pMB1/pBR322/pUC origin of replication
   4061..4153    +  CDS            lacI (fragment): lac repressor; lacI; The lac repressor binds to the lac operator to inhibit transcription in E. coli. This inhibition can be relieved by adding lactose or isopropyl-β-D-thiogalactopyranoside (IPTG).
   4166..4187    +  protein_bind   CAP binding site: CAP binding activates transcription in the presence of cAMP. E. coli catabolite activator protein
   4202..4232    +  promoter       lac promoter: promoter for the E. coli lac operon
   4240..4256    +  protein_bind   lac operator: The lac repressor binds to the lac operator to inhibit transcription in E. coli. This inhibition can be relieved by adding lactose or isopropyl-β-D-thiogalactopyranoside (IPTG). lac repressor encoded by lacI
>Addgene plasmid #121903 | PCRII apoA-IVb.1 | addgene full sequence | sequence record 243568 | Addgene NGS Result
CAGGAAACAGCTATGACCATGATTACGCCAAGCTATTTAGGTGACACTATAGAATACTCAAGCTATGCAT
CAAGCTTGGTACCGAGCTCGGATCCACTAGTAACGGCCGCCAGTGTGCTGGAATTCGGCTTGAACAAAAC
CAATCCCCAATTCCTTTATGTATATTAGTGTTTGACCCAAAAAGATCTTGTTGTTGTTTAGAAGTGTGAT
TTGGGTCACAGTAATTGGAGACTTAGATTTTAGAGTCAAAAAAAAACTCATAAAAGGAAAAACAGTTCTG
TTAGTGACATACAGTAGGAAGAAGTCTGTTGAGCATTTAATATCTCTTGGTGAAAGAATCGTACAGAGAG
ATCAGCTGGTCTTTTAGGTTTTGTGCATAGGGGTCCAGCTTCTCCTTAAGGTCTTCAGCATAGGGTGTAA
GACAAGCCGAATTCTGCAGATATCCATCACACTGGCGGCCGCTCGAGCATGCATCTAGAGGGCCCAATTC
GCCCTATAGTGAGTCGTATTACAATTCACTGGCCGTCGTTTTACAACGTCGTGACTGGGAAAACCCTGGC
GTTACCCAACTTAATCGCCTTGCAGCACATCCCCCTTTCGCCAGCTGGCGTAATAGCGAAGAGGCCCGCA
CCGATCGCCCTTCCCAACAGTTGCGCAGCCTGAATGGCGAATGG
[124 nt withheld, positions 675-798]
C
[91 nt withheld, positions 800-890]
A
[49 nt withheld, positions 892-940]
CCTTTGACGTTGGAGTCCACGTTCTTT
[37 nt withheld, positions 968-1004]
ACCCTATCTCGGTCTATTCTTTTGATTTATAAGGGATTTTGCCGATTTCGGCCTATTGGTTAAAAAATGA
GCTGATTTAACAAAAATTTAACGCGAATTTTAACAAAATTCAGGGCGCAAGGGCTGCTAAAGGAAGCGGA
ACACGTAGAAAGCCAGTCCGCAGAAACGGTGCTGACCCCGGATGAATGTCAGCTACTGGGCTATCTGGAC
AAGGGAAAACGCAAGCGCAAAGAGAAAGCAGGTAGCTTGCAGTGGGCTTACATGGCGATAGCTAGACTGG
GCGGTTTTATGGACAGCAAGCGAACCGGAATTGCCAGCTGGGGCGCCCTCTGGTAAGGTTGGGAAGCCCT
GCAAAGTAAACTGGATGGCTTTCTTGCCGCCAAGGATCTGATGGCGCAGGGGATCAAGATCTGATCAAGA
GACAGGATGAGGATCGTTTCGCATGATTGAACAAGATGGATTGCACGCAGGTTCTCCGGCCGCTTGGGTG
GAGAGGCTATTCGGCTATGACTGGGCACAACAGACAATCGGCTGCTCTGATGCCGCCGTGTTCCGGCTGT
CAGCGCAGGGGCGCCCGGTTCTTTTTGTCAAGACCGACCTGTCCGGTGCCCTGAATGAACTGCAGGACGA
GGCAGCGCGGCTATCGTGGCTGGCCACGACGGGCGTTCCTTGCGCAGCTGTGCTCGACGTTGTCACTGAA
GCGGGAAGGGACTGGCTGCTATTGGGCGAAGTGCCGGGGCAGGATCTCCTGTCATCCCACCTTGCTCCTG
CCGAGAAAGTATCCATCATGGCTGATGCAATGCGGCGGCTGCATACGCTTGATCCGGCTACCTGCCCATT
CGACCACCAAGCGAAACATCGCATCGAGCGAGCACGTACTCGGATGGAAGCCGGTCTTGTCGATCAGGAT
GATCTGGACGAAGAGCATCAGGGGCTCGCGCCAGCCGAACTGTTCGCCAGGCTCAAGGCGCGCATGCCCG
ACGGCGAGGATCTCGTCGTGACCCATGGCGATGCCTGCTTGCCGAATATCATGGTGGAAAATGGCCGCTT
TTCTGGATTCATCGACTGTGGCCGGCTGGGTGTGGCGGACCGCTATCAGGACATAGCGTTGGCTACCCGT
GATATTGCTGAAGAGCTTGGCGGCGAATGGGCTGACCGCTTCCTCGTGCTTTACGGTATCGCCGCTCCCG
ATTCGCAGCGCATCGCCTTCTATCGCCTTCTTGACGAGTTCTTCTGAATTGAAAAAGGAAGAGTATGAGT
ATTCAACATTTCCGTGTCGCCCTTATTCCCTTTTTTGCGGCATTTTGCCTTCCTGTTTTTGCTCACCCAG
AAACGCTGGTGAAAGTAAAAGATGCTGAAGATCAGTTGGGTGCACGAGTGGGTTACATCGAACTGGATCT
CAACAGCGGTAAGATCCTTGAGAGTTTTCGCCCCGAAGAACGTTTTCCAATGATGAGCACTTTTAAAGTT
CTGCTATGTGGCGCGGTATTATCCCGTATTGACGCCGGGCAAGAGCAACTCGGTCGCCGCATACACTATT
CTCAGAATGACTTGGTTGAGTACTCACCAGTCACAGAAAAGCATCTTACGGATGGCATGACAGTAAGAGA
ATTATGCAGTGCTGCCATAACCATGAGTGATAACACTGCGGCCAACTTACTTCTGACAACGATCGGAGGA
CCGAAGGAGCTAACCGCTTTTTTGCACAACATGGGGGATCATGTAACTCGCCTTGATCGTTGGGAACCGG
AGCTGAATGAAGCCATACCAAACGACGAGCGTGACACCACGATGCCTGTAGCAATGGCAACAACGTTGCG
CAAACTATTAACTGGCGAACTACTTACTCTAGCTTCCCGGCAACAATTAATAGACTGGATGGAGGCGGAT
AAAGTTGCAGGACCACTTCTGCGCTCGGCCCTTCCGGCTGGCTGGTTTATTGCTGATAAATCTGGAGCCG
GTGAGCGTGGGTCTCGCGGTATCATTGCAGCACTGGGGCCAGATGGTAAGCCCTCCCGTATCGTAGTTAT
CTACACGACGGGGAGTCAGGCAACTATGGATGAACGAAATAGACAGATCGCTGAGATAGGTGCCTCACTG
ATTAAGCATTGGTAACTGTCAGACCAAGTTTACTCATATATACTTTAGATTGATTTAAAACTTCATTTTT
AATTTAAAAGGATCTAGGTGAAGATCCTTTTTGATAATCTCATGACCAAAATCCCTTAACGTGAGTTTTC
GTTCCACTGAGCGTCAGACCCCGTAGAAAAGATCAAAGGATCTTCTTGAGATCCTTTTTTTCTGCGCGTA
ATCTGCTGCTTGCAAACAAAAAAACCACCGCTACCAGCGGTGGTTTGTTTGCCGGATCAAGAGCTACCAA
CTCTTTTTCCGAAGGTAACTGGCTTCAGCAGAGCGCAGATACCAAATACTGTTCTTCTAGTGTAGCCGTA
GTTAGGCCACCACTTCAAGAACTCTGTAGCACCGCCTACATACCTCGCTCTGCTAATCCTGTTACCAGTG
GCTGCTGCCAGTGGCGATAAGTCGTGTCTTACCGGGTTGGACTCAAGACGATAGTTACCGGATAAGGCGC
AGCGGTCGGGCTGAACGGGGGGTTCGTGCACACAGCCCAGCTTGGAGCGAACGACCTACACCGAACTGAG
ATACCTACAGCGTGAGCTATGAGAAAGCGCCACGCTTCCCGAAGGGAGAAAGGCGGACAGGTATCCGGTA
AGCGGCAGGGTCGGAACAGGAGAGCGCACGAGGGAGCTTCCAGGGGGAAACGCCTGGTATCTTTATAGTC
CTGTCGGGTTTCGCCACCTCTGACTTGAGCGTCGATTTTTGTGATGCTCGTCAGGGGGGCGGAGCCTATG
GAAAAACGCCAGCAACGCGGCCTTTTTACGGTTCCTGGCCTTTTGCTGGCCTTTTGCTCACATGTTCTTT
CCTGCGTTATCCCCTGATTCTGTGGATAACCGTATTACCGCCTTTGAGTGAGCTGATACCGCTCGCCGCA
GCCGAACGACCGAGCGCAGCGAGTCAGTGAGCGAGGAAGCGGAAGAGCGCCCAATACGCAAACCGCCTCT
CCCCGCGCGTTGGCCGATTCATTAATGCAGCTGGCACGACAGGTTTCCCGACTGGAAAGCGGGCAGTGAG
CGCAACGCAATTAATGTGAGTTAGCTCACTCATTAGGCACCCCAGGCTTTACACTTTATGCTTCCGGCTC
GTATGTTGTGTGGAATTGTGAGCGGATAACAATTTCACA
